>Addgene plasmid #142066 | TFORF2398 | addgene full sequence | sequence record 395687 | Addgene NGS Result
TTAATGTAGTCTTATGCAATACTCTTGTAGTCTTGCAACATGGTAACGATGAGTTAGCAACATGCCTTAC
AAGGAGAGAAAAAGCACCGTGCATGCCGATTGGTGGAAGTAAGGTGGTACGATCGTGCCTTATTAGGAAG
GCAACAGACGGGTCTGACATGGATTGGACGAACCACTGAATTGCCGCATTGCAGAGATATTGTATTTAAG
TGCCTAGCTCGATACATAAACGGGTCTCTCTGGTTAGACCAGATCTGAGCCTGGGAGCTCTCTGGCTAAC
TAGGGAACCCACTGCTTAAGCCTCAATAAAGCTTGCCTTGAGTGCTTCAAGTAGTGTGTGCCCGTCTGTT
GTGTGACTCTGGTAACTAGAGATCCCTCAGACCCTTTTAGTCAGTGTGGAAAATCTCTAGCAGTGGCGCC
CGAACAGGGACTTGAAAGCGAAAGGGAAACCAGAGGAGCTCTCTCGACGCAGGACTCGGCTTGCTGAAGC
GCGCACGGCAAGAGGCGAGGGGCGGCGACTGGTGAGTACGCCAAAAATTTTGACTAGCGGAGGCTAGAAG
GAGAGAGATGGGTGCGAGAGCGTCAGTATTAAGCGGGGGAGAATTAGATCGCGATGGGAAAAAATTCGGT
TAAGGCCAGGGGGAAAGAAAAAATATAAATTAAAACATATAGTATGGGCAAGCAGGGAGCTAGAACGATT
CGCAGTTAATCCTGGCCTGTTAGAAACATCAGAAGGCTGTAGACAAATACTGGGACAGCTACAACCATCC
CTTCAGACAGGATCAGAAGAACTTAGATCATTATATAATACAGTAGCAACCCTCTATTGTGTGCATCAAA
GGATAGAGATAAAAGACACCAAGGAAGCTTTAGACAAGATAGAGGAAGAGCAAAACAAAAGTAAGACCAC
CGCACAGCAAGCGGCCGCTGATCTTCAGACCTGGAGGAGGAGATATGAGGGACAATTGGAGAAGTGAATT
ATATAAATATAAAGTAGTAAAAATTGAACCATTAGGAGTAGCACCCACCAAGGCAAAGAGAAGAGTGGTG
CAGAGAGAAAAAAGAGCAGTGGGAATAGGAGCTTTGTTCCTTGGGTTCTTGGGAGCAGCAGGAAGCACTA
TGGGCGCAGCGTCAATGACGCTGACGGTACAGGCCAGACAATTATTGTCTGGTATAGTGCAGCAGCAGAA
CAATTTGCTGAGGGCTATTGAGGCGCAACAGCATCTGTTGCAACTCACAGTCTGGGGCATCAAGCAGCTC
CAGGCAAGAATCCTGGCTGTGGAAAGATACCTAAAGGATCAACAGCTCCTGGGGATTTGGGGTTGCTCTG
GAAAACTCATTTGCACCACTGCTGTGCCTTGGAATGCTAGTTGGAGTAATAAATCTCTGGAACAGATTTG
GAATCACACGACCTGGATGGAGTGGGACAGAGAAATTAACAATTACACAAGCTTAATACACTCCTTAATT
GAAGAATCGCAAAACCAGCAAGAAAAGAATGAACAAGAATTATTGGAATTAGATAAATGGGCAAGTTTGT
GGAATTGGTTTAACATAACAAATTGGCTGTGGTATATAAAATTATTCATAATGATAGTAGGAGGCTTGGT
AGGTTTAAGAATAGTTTTTGCTGTACTTTCTATAGTGAATAGAGTTAGGCAGGGATATTCACCATTATCG
TTTCAGACCCACCTCCCAACCCCGAGGGGACCCATGCATTGCATCTCAATTAGTCAGCAACCAGGTGTGG
AAAGTCCCCAGGCTCCCCAGCAGGCAGAAGTATGCAAAGCATGCGTCTCAATTAGTCAGCAACCATAGTC
CCGCCCCTAACTCCGCCCATCCCGCCCCTAACTCCGCCCAGTTCCGCCCATTCTCCGCCCCATGGCTGAC
TAATTTTTTTTATTTATGCAGAGGCCGAGGCCGCCTCGGCCTCTGAGCTATTCCAGAAGTAGTGAGGAGG
CTTTTTTGGAGGCCTAGGCTTTTGCAAAAAGCTTTCTAGAGGTACCACCGGAGCTTACCATGACCGAGTA
CAAGCCCACGGTGCGCCTCGCCACCCGCGACGACGTCCCCAGGGCCGTACGCACCCTCGCCGCCGCGTTC
GCCGACTACCCCGCCACGCGCCACACCGTCGATCCGGACCGCCACATCGAGCGGGTCACCGAGCTGCAAG
AACTCTTCCTCACGCGCGTCGGGCTCGACATCGGCAAGGTGTGGGTCGCGGACGACGGCGCCGCCGTGGC
GGTCTGGACCACGCCGGAGAGCGTCGAAGCGGGGGCGGTGTTCGCCGAGATCGGCCCGCGCATGGCCGAG
TTGAGCGGTTCCCGGCTGGCCGCGCAGCAACAGATGGAAGGCCTCCTGGCGCCGCACCGGCCCAAGGAGC
CCGCGTGGTTCCTGGCCACCGTCGGCGTCTCGCCCGACCACCAGGGCAAGGGTCTGGGCAGCGCCGTCGT
GCTCCCCGGAGTGGAGGCGGCCGAGCGCGCCGGGGTGCCCGCCTTCCTGGAGACCTCCGCGCCCCGCAAC
CTCCCCTTCTACGAGCGGCTCGGCTTCACCGTCACCGCCGACGTCGAGGTGCCCGAAGGACCGCGCACCT
GGTGCATGACCCGCAAGCCCGGTGCCAGTTAACGAATTCTAGATCTTGAGACAAATGGCAGTATTCATCC
ACAATTTTAAAAGAAAAGGGGGGATTGGGGGGTACAGTGCAGGGGAAAGAATAGTAGACATAATAGCAAC
AGACATACAAACTAAAGAATTACAAAAACAAATTACAAAAATTCAAAATTTTCGGGTTTATTACAGGGAC
AGCAGAGATCCACTTTGGCGCCGGCTCGAGGCCTGCAGGTGCAAAGATGGATAAAGTTTTAAACAGAGAG
GAATCTTTGCAGCTAATGGACCTTCTAGGTCTTGAAAGGAGTGGGAATTGGCTCCGGTGCCCGTCAGTGG
GCAGAGCGCACATCGCCCACAGTCCCCGAGAAGTTGGGGGGAGGGGTCGGCAATTGAACCGGTGCCTAGA
GAAGGTGGCGCGGGGTAAACTGGGAAAGTGATGTCGTGTACTGGCTCCGCCTTTTTCCCGAGGGTGGGGG
AGAACCGTATATAAGTGCAGTAGTCGCCGTGAACGTTCTTTTTCGCAACGGGTTTGCCGCCAGAACACAG
GTAAGTGCCGTGTGTGGTTCCCGCGGGCCTGGCCTCTTTACGGGTTATGGCCCTTGCGTGCCTTGAATTA
CTTCCACCTGGCTGCAGTACGTGATTCTTGATCCCGAGCTTCGGGTTGGAAGTGGGTGGGAGAGTTCGAG
GCCTTGCGCTTAAGGAGCCCCTTCGCCTCGTGCTTGAGTTGAGGCCTGGCCTGGGCGCTGGGGCCGCCGC
GTGCGAATCTGGTGGCACCTTCGCGCCTGTCTCGCTGCTTTCGATAAGTCTCTAGCCATTTAAAATTTTT
GATGACCTGCTGCGACGCTTTTTTTCTGGCAAGATAGTCTTGTAAATGCGGGCCAAGATCTGCACACTGG
TATTTCGGTTTTTGGGGCCGCGGGCGGCGACGGGGCCCGTGCGTCCCAGCGCACATGTTCGGCGAGGCGG
GGCCTGCGAGCGCGGCCACCGAGAATCGGACGGGGGTAGTCTCAAGCTGGCCGGCCTGCTCTGGTGCCTG
GCCTCGCGCCGCCGTGTATCGCCCCGCCCTGGGCGGCAAGGCTGGCCCGGTCGGCACCAGTTGCGTGAGC
GGAAAGATGGCCGCTTCCCGGCCCTGCTGCAGGGAGCTCAAAATGGAGGACGCGGCGCTCGGGAGAGCGG
GCGGGTGAGTCACCCACACAAAGGAAAAGGGCCTTTCCGTCCTCAGCCGTCGCTTCATGTGACTCCACGG
AGTACCGGGCGCCGTCCAGGCACCTCGATTAGTTCTCGAGCTTTTGGAGTACGTCGTCTTTAGGTTGGGG
GGAGGGGTTTTATGCGATGGAGTTTCCCCACACTGAGTGGGTGGAGACTGAAGTTAGGCCAGCTTGGCAC
TTGATGTAATTCTCCTTGGAATTTGCCCTTTTTGAGTTTGGATCTTGGTTCATTCTCAAGCCTCAGACAG
TGGTTCAAAGTTTTTTTCTTCCATTTCAGGTGTCGTGAGGCTAGCACCGCCACCATGTCCCGGCGAAAGC
AAAGCAAACCCCGGCAGATCAAACGGCCGCTTGAAGATGCCATTGAAGATGAGGAAGAAGAATGTCCATC
AGAGGAAACAGACATCATCTCCAAAGGAGACTTTCCATTGGAGGAAAGCTTTTCCACAGAATTTGGGCCT
GAAAATCTGAGCTGCGAAGAAGTGGAATACTTTTGTAACAAAGGTGATGATGAAGGAATCCAGGAGACAG
CAGAATCAGATGGGGACACACAGTCAGAGAAACCGGGGCAACCTGGAGTTGAGACAGACGACTGGGATGG
ACCAGGAGAGCTGGAGGTGTTTCAGAAAGATGGGGAACGAAAAATTCAGAGTCGACAGCAACTTCCAGTG
GGAACAACCTGGGGGCCGTTTCCTGGGAAGATGGACTTGAATAATAATTCTTTGAAGACAAAGGCTCAGG
TCCCAATGGTGCTGACTGCTGGTCCCAAGTGGTTGCTGGATGTGACTTGGCAAGGAGTGGAAGACAACAA
AAACAACTGCATTGTGTACAGCAAAGGGGGTCAGCTTTGGTGTACAACTACGAAGGCCATCTCTGAGGGT
GAAGAGCTAATTGCCTTTGTGGTGGATTTTGACTCAAGGCTACAAGCTGCCAGTCAGATGACTCTCACAG
AAGGGATGTACCCTGCACGCCTGCTGGACTCAATTCAGCTGCTTCCTCAGCAAGCTGCCATGGCTTCTAT
TTTGCCCACAGCTATTGTCAATAAGGATATATTCCCTTGCAAGTCCTGTGGCATCTGGTATCGGAGTGAG
CGGAATCTGCAGGCCCATTTGATGTACTACTGCAGTGGGAGGCAAAGAGAAGCTGCTCCGGTGTCAGAGG
AAAATGAAGACAGTGCCCATCAGATTTCCAGCCTGTGCCCCTTCCCACAGTGCACCAAGAGCTTTTCAAA
TGCTCGAGCTCTAGAAATGCACCTGAATTCACACAGTGGAGTGAAAATGGAAGAATTCCTGCCCCCTGGT
GCTAGTCTAAAATGCACCGTCTGTAGCTACACTGCTGATTCCGTGATCAACTTTCACCAACACCTGTTCT
CCCATCTCACTCAAGCTGCCTTCCGATGTAATCACTGCCATTTCGGCTTCCAGACTCAGAGGGAGTTATT
GCAGCACCAGGAGCTCCATGTCCCTAGCGGCAAACTTCCCAGAGAAAGTGACATGGAACACTCTCCAAGT
GCAACTGAAGACAGCTTACAGCCAGCCACAGACTTATTGACCAGAAGCGAACTTCCCCAGAGCCAAAAGG
CCATGCAGACTAAAGATGCGAGCTCTGACACAGAGCTGGACAAGTGTGAGAAAAAGACTCAGCTCTTTCT
CACGAACCAGAGACCAGAGATACAGCCTACAACAAATAAACAAAGCTTTTCTTACACAAAAATAAAGTCT
GAGCCCTCTAGCCCAAGACTTGCCTCATCTCCAGTTCAGCCTAATATTGGGCCTTCTTTCCCTGTGGGCC
CTTTCCTATCTCAGTTTTCTTTCCCCCAAGATATCACCATGGTCCCTCAAGCTTCAGAGATCTTAGCTAA
GATGTCTGAACTGGTGCATCGGCGACTGAGGCATGGCAGTAGTAGCTACCCTCCCGTCATTTACAGCCCT
TTGATGCCCAAGGGGGCTACTTGTTTTGAGTGTAACATAACATTCAATAATTTGGATAATTATCTAGTGC
ACAAAAAGCATTATTGCAGCAGCCGATGGCAGCAGATGGCTAAGTCCCCAGAGTTCCCTAGTGTGTCAGA
AAAGATGCCTGAAGCTTTGAGTCCCAACACTGGCCAAACCTCCATAAACCTTCTCAACCCAGCTGCTCAT
TCTGCTGATCCTGAGAATCCACTTCTTCAAACATCTTGCATCAATTCTTCCACTGTCTTAGATTTAATTG
GGCCAAATGGGAAGGGCCATGACAAGGACTTTTCCACTCAAACTAAGAAGCTCTCCACCTCCAGTAACAA
TGATGACAAAATTAATGGAAAACCTGTTGATGTGAAAAATCCCAGTGTCCCCTTAGTGGATGGGGAAAGT
GACCCAAATAAGACTACCTGTGAAGCTTGCAACATTACCTTCAGCCGGCACGAAACATACATGGTCCACA
AACAGTATTACTGTGCTACACGCCACGACCCTCCACTGAAGAGGTCTGCTTCCAACAAAGTGCCTGCCAT
GCAGAGAACCATGCGCACACGCAAGCGCAGAAAGATGTATGAGATGTGCCTACCTGAGCAGGAACAAAGG
CCTCCACTGGTTCAGCAGAGATTTCTTGACGTAGCCAACCTCAATAATCCTTGTACCTCCACTCAAGAAC
CCACAGAAGGGCTAGGAGAGTGCTACCACCCAAGATGTGATATCTTTCCAGGAATTGTCTCTAAACACTT
GGAAACTTCTCTGACGATCAACAAGTGTGTTCCAGTTTCCAAATGTGATACTACTCATTCCAGTGTTTCC
TGCCTAGAGATGGACGTGCCCATAGATCTCAGCAAAAAGTGTTTATCTCAGTCTGAGCGGACGACCACGT
CTCCCAAAAGGCTGCTGGACTATCACGAGTGCACTGTGTGCAAGATCAGTTTCAATAAGGTAGAAAACTA
TCTGGCCCACAAGCAGAATTTCTGCCCGGTTACTGCACATCAGCGTAATGACCTGGGTCAACTGGACGGC
AAAGTGTTTCCGAATCCAGAAAGCGAACGAAACAGCCCTGATGTCAGCTACGAAAGAAGCATAATAAAAT
GTGAGAAAAATGGGAATTTGAAGCAGCCTTCCCCCAATGGAAACTTATTTTCATCCCACCTAGCAACCCT
GCAAGGCTTGAAGGTCTTTAGTGAAGCTGCTCAGCTCATTGCTACAAAAGAAGAAAACAGACATTTGTTT
CTTCCACAATGCCTTTACCCTGGAGCAATAAAGAAAGCAAAAGGAGCCGACCAGCTTTCTCCATATTATG
GAATCAAGCCAAGTGATTATATTTCTGGTTCTCTTGTCATCCATAACACTGACATCGAGCAAAGCAGAAA
TGCAGAAAATGAATCTCCTAAAGGCCAGGCTTCCTCAAATGGGTGTGCTGCGCTGAAGAAAGATTCTCTG
CCATTGTTGCCCAAAAATCGAGGAATGGTAATAGTGAATGGTGGACTGAAACAAGATGAGAGACCTGCTG
CCAACCCACAGCAAGAGAACATTTCCCAGAATCCTCAGCACGAAGACGACCACAAATCTCCCTCGTGGAT
CTCTGAGAACCCATTAGCTGCCAATGAGAATGTCTCACCAGGAATTCCCTCAGCAGAGGAACAGTTGTCT
AGTATAGCAAAAGGTGTGAATGGTTCCAGCCAGGCTCCAACCAGTGGGAAATATTGCCGGCTATGTGATA
TCCAGTTCAACAACCTTTCAAACTTTATAACTCACAAGAAGTTTTATTGCTCATCACATGCAGCAGAACA
TGTCAAATAGTAATGAACTAGTCCGTAACTTGAAAGTATTTCGATTTCTTGGCTTTATATATCTTGTGGA
AAGGACGATGTCCCGTATGGCCACTGCAAGTAACGCGTTAAGTCGACAATCAACCTCTGGATTACAAAAT
TTGTGAAAGATTGACTGGTATTCTTAACTATGTTGCTCCTTTTACGCTATGTGGATACGCTGCTTTAATG
CCTTTGTATCATGCTATTGCTTCCCGTATGGCTTTCATTTTCTCCTCCTTGTATAAATCCTGGTTGCTGT
CTCTTTATGAGGAGTTGTGGCCCGTTGTCAGGCAACGTGGCGTGGTGTGCACTGTGTTTGCTGACGCAAC
CCCCACTGGTTGGGGCATTGCCACCACCTGTCAGCTCCTTTCCGGGACTTTCGCTTTCCCCCTCCCTATT
GCCACGGCGGAACTCATCGCCGCCTGCCTTGCCCGCTGCTGGACAGGGGCTCGGCTGTTGGGCACTGACA
ATTCCGTGGTGTTGTCGGGGAAATCATCGTCCTTTCCTTGGCTGCTCGCCTGTGTTGCCACCTGGATTCT
GCGCGGGACGTCCTTCTGCTACGTCCCTTCGGCCCTCAATCCAGCGGACCTTCCTTCCCGCGGCCTGCTG
CCGGCTCTGCGGCCTCTTCCGCGTCTTCGCCTTCGCCCTCAGACGAGTCGGATCTCCCTTTGGGCCGCCT
CCCCGCGTCGACTTTAAGACCAATGACTTACAAGGCAGCTGTAGATCTTAGCCACTTTTTAAAAGAAAAG
GGGGGACTGGAAGGGCTAATTCACTCCCAACGAAGACAAGATCTGCTTTTTGCTTGTACTGGGTCTCTCT
GGTTAGACCAGATCTGAGCCTGGGAGCTCTCTGGCTAACTAGGGAACCCACTGCTTAAGCCTCAATAAAG
CTTGCCTTGAGTGCTTCAAGTAGTGTGTGCCCGTCTGTTGTGTGACTCTGGTAACTAGAGATCCCTCAGA
CCCTTTTAGTCAGTGTGGAAAATCTCTAGCAGTACGTATAGTAGTTCATGTCATCTTATTATTCAGTATT
TATAACTTGCAAAGAAATGAATATCAGAGAGTGAGAGGAACTTGTTTATTGCAGCTTATAATGGTTACAA
ATAAAGCAATAGCATCACAAATTTCACAAATAAAGCATTTTTTTCACTGCATTCTAGTTGTGGTTTGTCC
AAACTCATCAATGTATCTTATCATGTCTGGCTCTAGCTATCCCGCCCCTAACTCCGCCCATCCCGCCCCT
AACTCCGCCCAGTTCCGCCCATTCTCCGCCCCATGGCTGACTAATTTTTTTTATTTATGCAGAGGCCGAG
GCCGCCTCGGCCTCTGAGCTATTCCAGAAGTAGTGAGGAGGCTTTTTTGGAGGCCTAGGGACGTACCCAA
TTCGCCCTATAGTGAGTCGTATTACGCGCGCTCACTGGCCGTCGTTTTACAACGTCGTGACTGGGAAAAC
CCTGGCGTTACCCAACTTAATCGCCTTGCAGCACATCCCCCTTTCGCCAGCTGGCGTAATAGCGAAGAGG
CCCGCACCGATCGCCCTTCCCAACAGTTGCGCAGCCTGAATGGCGAATGGG
[124 nt withheld, positions 9152-9275]
C
[91 nt withheld, positions 9277-9367]
A
[49 nt withheld, positions 9369-9417]
CCTTTGACGTTGGAGTCCACGTTCTTT
[37 nt withheld, positions 9445-9481]
ACCCTATCTCGGTCTATTCTTTTGATTTATAAGGGATTTTGCCGATTTCGGCCTATTGGTTAAAAAATGA
GCTGATTTAACAAAAATTTAACGCGAATTTTAACAAAATATTAACGCTTACAATTTAGGTGGCACTTTTC
GGGGAAATGTGCGCGGAACCCCTATTTGTTTATTTTTCTAAATACATTCAAATATGTATCCGCTCATGAG
ACAATAACCCTGATAAATGCTTCAATAATATTGAAAAAGGAAGAGTATGAGTATTCAACATTTCCGTGTC
GCCCTTATTCCCTTTTTTGCGGCATTTTGCCTTCCTGTTTTTGCTCACCCAGAAACGCTGGTGAAAGTAA
AAGATGCTGAAGATCAGTTGGGTGCACGAGTGGGTTACATCGAACTGGATCTCAACAGCGGTAAGATCCT
TGAGAGTTTTCGCCCCGAAGAACGTTTTCCAATGATGAGCACTTTTAAAGTTCTGCTATGTGGCGCGGTA
TTATCCCGTATTGACGCCGGGCAAGAGCAACTCGGTCGCCGCATACACTATTCTCAGAATGACTTGGTTG
AGTACTCACCAGTCACAGAAAAGCATCTTACGGATGGCATGACAGTAAGAGAATTATGCAGTGCTGCCAT
AACCATGAGTGATAACACTGCGGCCAACTTACTTCTGACAACGATCGGAGGACCGAAGGAGCTAACCGCT
TTTTTGCACAACATGGGGGATCATGTAACTCGCCTTGATCGTTGGGAACCGGAGCTGAATGAAGCCATAC
CAAACGACGAGCGTGACACCACGATGCCTGTAGCAATGGCAACAACGTTGCGCAAACTATTAACTGGCGA
ACTACTTACTCTAGCTTCCCGGCAACAATTAATAGACTGGATGGAGGCGGATAAAGTTGCAGGACCACTT
CTGCGCTCGGCCCTTCCGGCTGGCTGGTTTATTGCTGATAAATCTGGAGCCGGTGAGCGTGGGTCTCGCG
GTATCATTGCAGCACTGGGGCCAGATGGTAAGCCCTCCCGTATCGTAGTTATCTACACGACGGGGAGTCA
GGCAACTATGGATGAACGAAATAGACAGATCGCTGAGATAGGTGCCTCACTGATTAAGCATTGGTAACTG
TCAGACCAAGTTTACTCATATATACTTTAGATTGATTTAAAACTTCATTTTTAATTTAAAAGGATCTAGG
TGAAGATCCTTTTTGATAATCTCATGACCAAAATCCCTTAACGTGAGTTTTCGTTCCACTGAGCGTCAGA
CCCCGTAGAAAAGATCAAAGGATCTTCTTGAGATCCTTTTTTTCTGCGCGTAATCTGCTGCTTGCAAACA
AAAAAACCACCGCTACCAGCGGTGGTTTGTTTGCCGGATCAAGAGCTACCAACTCTTTTTCCGAAGGTAA
CTGGCTTCAGCAGAGCGCAGATACCAAATACTGTTCTTCTAGTGTAGCCGTAGTTAGGCCACCACTTCAA
GAACTCTGTAGCACCGCCTACATACCTCGCTCTGCTAATCCTGTTACCAGTGGCTGCTGCCAGTGGCGAT
AAGTCGTGTCTTACCGGGTTGGACTCAAGACGATAGTTACCGGATAAGGCGCAGCGGTCGGGCTGAACGG
GGGGTTCGTGCACACAGCCCAGCTTGGAGCGAACGACCTACACCGAACTGAGATACCTACAGCGTGAGCT
ATGAGAAAGCGCCACGCTTCCCGAAGGGAGAAAGGCGGACAGGTATCCGGTAAGCGGCAGGGTCGGAACA
GGAGAGCGCACGAGGGAGCTTCCAGGGGGAAACGCCTGGTATCTTTATAGTCCTGTCGGGTTTCGCCACC
TCTGACTTGAGCGTCGATTTTTGTGATGCTCGTCAGGGGGGCGGAGCCTATGGAAAAACGCCAGCAACGC
GGCCTTTTTACGGTTCCTGGCCTTTTGCTGGCCTTTTGCTCACATGTTCTTTCCTGCGTTATCCCCTGAT
TCTGTGGATAACCGTATTACCGCCTTTGAGTGAGCTGATACCGCTCGCCGCAGCCGAACGACCGAGCGCA
GCGAGTCAGTGAGCGAGGAAGCGGAAGAGCGCCCAATACGCAAACCGCCTCTCCCCGCGCGTTGGCCGAT
TCATTAATGCAGCTGGCACGACAGGTTTCCCGACTGGAAAGCGGGCAGTGAGCGCAACGCAATTAATGTG
AGTTAGCTCACTCATTAGGCACCCCAGGCTTTACACTTTATGCTTCCGGCTCGTATGTTGTGTGGAATTG
TGAGCGGATAACAATTTCACACAGGAAACAGCTATGACCATGATTACGCCAAGCGCGCAATTAACCCTCA
CTAAAGGGAACAAAAGCTGGAGCTGCAAGC
Features (pLannotate 1.2.2; 31 found; start..end, strand, type, name):
      5..231     +  promoter       RSV promoter: Rous sarcoma virus enhancer/promoter
    232..412     +  LTR            5' LTR (truncated): truncated 5' long terminal repeat (LTR) from HIV-1
    459..584     +  misc_feature   HIV-1 Ψ: packaging signal of human immunodeficiency virus type 1
    568..931     +  CDS            HIV-1 gag (fragment): gag protein from human immunodeficiency virus 1; gag
   1077..1310    +  misc_feature   RRE: The Rev response element (RRE) of HIV-1 allows for Rev-dependent mRNA export from the nucleus to the cytoplasm.
   1687..1713    +  CDS            Rev (fragment): human immunodeficiency virus 1 (HIV-1) Rev protein; rev; enhances nuclear export of unspliced and incompletely spliced viral mRNAs
   1720..1743    +  promoter       SV40 promoter (fragment): SV40 early promoter
   1744..1815    +  promoter       SV40 promoter (fragment): SV40 enhancer and early promoter
   1839..1974    +  rep_origin     SV40 ori: SV40 origin of replication
   2020..2616    +  CDS            PuroR (fragment): puromycin N-acetyltransferase; pac from Streptomyces; confers resistance to puromycin
   2665..2782    +  misc_feature   cPPT/CTS: central polypurine tract and central termination sequence of HIV-1
   2847..2913    +  CDS            small t antigen (fragment): SV40 (simian virus 40) small t antigen
   2920..4098    +  promoter       EF-1α promoter: strong constitutive promoter for human elongation factor EF-1α
   4115..7567    +  CDS            ZFPM2: FOG2_HUMAN - Also known as FOG2, ZNF89B. Experimental evidence at protein level: Swiss-Prot protein existence level 1. Transcription regulator that plays a central role in heart morphogenesis and development of coronary vessels from epicardium, by regulating genes that are essential during cardiogenesis. Essential cofactor that acts via the formation of a heterodimer with transcription factors of the GATA family GATA4, GATA5 and GATA6. Such heterodimer can both activate or repress transcriptional activity, depending on the cell and promoter context. Also required in gonadal differentiation, po
   7583..7636    +  promoter       U6 promoter (fragment): RNA polymerase III promoter for human U6 snRNA
   7678..8266    +  misc_feature   WPRE: woodchuck hepatitis virus posttranscriptional regulatory element
   8317..8336    +  misc_feature   cPPT/CTS (fragment): central polypurine tract and central termination sequence of HIV-1
   8338..8571    +  LTR            3' LTR (ΔU3): self-inactivating 3' long terminal repeat (LTR) from HIV-1
   8649..8770    +  polyA_signal   SV40 poly(A) signal: SV40 polyadenylation signal
   8810..8945    +  rep_origin     SV40 ori: SV40 origin of replication
   8966..8984    -  promoter       T7 promoter: promoter for bacteriophage T7 RNA polymerase
   8992..9147    +  CDS            lacZα (fragment): LacZα fragment of β-galactosidase; lacZ fragment
   9152..9580    +  rep_origin     f1 ori (sequence partly withheld): f1 bacteriophage origin of replication; arrow indicates direction of (+) strand synthesis
   9633..9737    +  promoter       AmpR promoter: bla
   9738..10598   +  CDS            AmpR: β-lactamase; bla; confers resistance to ampicillin, carbenicillin, and related antibiotics
  10769..11357   +  rep_origin     ori: high-copy-number ColE1/pMB1/pBR322/pUC origin of replication
  11540..11632   +  CDS            lacI (fragment): lac repressor; lacI; The lac repressor binds to the lac operator to inhibit transcription in E. coli. This inhibition can be relieved by adding lactose or isopropyl-β-D-thiogalactopyranoside (IPTG).
  11645..11666   +  protein_bind   CAP binding site: CAP binding activates transcription in the presence of cAMP. E. coli catabolite activator protein
  11681..11711   +  promoter       lac promoter: promoter for the E. coli lac operon
  11715..11737   +  protein_bind   lac operator (fragment): The lac repressor binds to the lac operator to inhibit transcription in E. coli. This inhibition can be relieved by adding lactose or isopropyl-β-D-thiogalactopyranoside (IPTG). lac repressor encoded by lacI
  11780..11798   +  promoter       T3 promoter: promoter for bacteriophage T3 RNA polymerase
