[The description below was written by a language model from this plasmid's Addgene catalogue record and pLannotate feature annotations shown in this document.]
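Description:
TFORF2398 is a lentiviral mammalian expression plasmid built on the pLX_TRC317 backbone. It carries the human transcription regulator ZFPM2 (also known as FOG2) as one member of a barcoded transcription factor ORF collection. In bacteria it is maintained through a high-copy ColE1/pUC-type origin and selected with ampicillin via the β-lactamase gene; an f1 origin and remnants of a lac/T7/T3 cloning region are also present. The depositor cautions that the plasmid can recombine, which is a common concern for LTR-containing vectors.

The viral portion has a third-generation, self-inactivating layout. An RSV promoter drives a truncated HIV-1 5' LTR, followed by the Ψ packaging signal with a partial gag sequence, the Rev response element for Rev-dependent export of the genomic RNA, a cPPT/CTS element, and a ΔU3 3' LTR with a downstream SV40 polyadenylation signal. Between the LTRs sit two expression units. An SV40 early promoter drives puromycin N-acetyltransferase for selection of transduced cells. A full-length EF-1α promoter drives the ZFPM2 ORF, which was made synthetically, and a WPRE downstream enhances transcript stability and expression. ZFPM2 acts as a GATA-family cofactor involved in heart and gonadal development.

According to the record, each ORF in the collection is paired with a unique 24-bp barcode. The barcode is not annotated as a feature in the table, so its exact position is not stated. The construct is intended for lentiviral overexpression of ZFPM2, alone or in pooled screens, where barcode sequencing identifies which transcription factor each cell received, as in directed differentiation studies.
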