Addgene plasmid #142066: TFORF2398
Purpose: Lentiviral vector for overexpressing transcription factor ORFs with unique 24-bp barcodes. Barcodes facilitate identification of transcription factors in pooled screens.
Depositing lab: Feng Zhang. Depositing organization: Broad Institute. Publication: A transcription factor atlas of directed differentiation. Joung J, Ma S, Tay T, Geiger-Schuller KR, Kirchgatterer PC, Verdine VK, Guo B, Arias-Garcia MA, Allen WE, Singh A, Kuksenko O, Abudayyeh OO, Gootenberg JS, Fu Z, Macrae RK, Buenrostro JD, Regev A, Zhang F. Cell. 2023 Jan 5;186(1):209-229.e26. doi: 10.1016/j.cell.2022.11.026. PubMed 36608654.
Backbone
  Vector backbone: pLX_TRC317
  Backbone manufacturer: Broad Institute Genetic Perturbation Platform
  Backbone size w/o insert (bp): 8264
  Vector type: Mammalian Expression, Lentiviral
  Selectable markers: Puromycin
Growth in bacteria
  Bacterial resistance: Ampicillin, 100 μg/mL
  Growth temperature: 37°C
  Growth strain: NEB Stable
  Copy number: High Copy
Gene/Insert
  Gene/Insert name: ZFPM2
  Species: H. sapiens (human)
  Insert size (bp): 3557
  Entrez Gene: ZFPM2 (a.k.a. DIH3, FOG2, SRXY9, ZC2HC11B, ZNF89B, hFOG-2)
  Promoter: EF1a
  Cloning method: Unknown
  Sequencing primers: 5′ GGGTGGAGACTGAAGTTAGGCCAG; 3′ CACATAGCGTAAAAGGAGCAACATAG
Terms and licenses: Academic/Nonprofit Terms; Industry Terms: Not Available to Industry
Depositor comments: NM_012082,ENST00000407775 . The transcription factor ORF portion of this plasmid was synthesized by Genewiz. Please test multiple small colonies in case of plasmid recombination. To make this collection available in a timely manner, a portion of this collection was not fully sequenced by Addgene. If an Addgene verified full plasmid sequence is not available, please contact us prior to placing an order to request the full sequence.
How to cite: TFORF2398 was a gift from Feng Zhang (Addgene plasmid # 142066 ; http://n2t.net/addgene:142066 ; RRID:Addgene_142066)
