>Addgene plasmid #142066 | TFORF2398 | depositor partial sequence | sequence record 278335 | Insert
ACCGCCACCATGTCCCGGCGAAAGCAAAGCAAACCCCGGCAGATCAAACGGCCGCTTGAAGATGCCATTG
AAGATGAGGAAGAAGAATGTCCATCAGAGGAAACAGACATCATCTCCAAAGGAGACTTTCCATTGGAGGA
AAGCTTTTCCACAGAATTTGGGCCTGAAAATCTGAGCTGCGAAGAAGTGGAATACTTTTGTAACAAAGGT
GATGATGAAGGAATCCAGGAGACAGCAGAATCAGATGGGGACACACAGTCAGAGAAACCGGGGCAACCTG
GAGTTGAGACAGACGACTGGGATGGACCAGGAGAGCTGGAGGTGTTTCAGAAAGATGGGGAACGAAAAAT
TCAGAGTCGACAGCAACTTCCAGTGGGAACAACCTGGGGGCCGTTTCCTGGGAAGATGGACTTGAATAAT
AATTCTTTGAAGACAAAGGCTCAGGTCCCAATGGTGCTGACTGCTGGTCCCAAGTGGTTGCTGGATGTGA
CTTGGCAAGGAGTGGAAGACAACAAAAACAACTGCATTGTGTACAGCAAAGGGGGTCAGCTTTGGTGTAC
AACTACGAAGGCCATCTCTGAGGGTGAAGAGCTAATTGCCTTTGTGGTGGATTTTGACTCAAGGCTACAA
GCTGCCAGTCAGATGACTCTCACAGAAGGGATGTACCCTGCACGCCTGCTGGACTCAATTCAGCTGCTTC
CTCAGCAAGCTGCCATGGCTTCTATTTTGCCCACAGCTATTGTCAATAAGGATATATTCCCTTGCAAGTC
CTGTGGCATCTGGTATCGGAGTGAGCGGAATCTGCAGGCCCATTTGATGTACTACTGCAGTGGGAGGCAA
AGAGAAGCTGCTCCGGTGTCAGAGGAAAATGAAGACAGTGCCCATCAGATTTCCAGCCTGTGCCCCTTCC
CACAGTGCACCAAGAGCTTTTCAAATGCTCGAGCTCTAGAAATGCACCTGAATTCACACAGTGGAGTGAA
AATGGAAGAATTCCTGCCCCCTGGTGCTAGTCTAAAATGCACCGTCTGTAGCTACACTGCTGATTCCGTG
ATCAACTTTCACCAACACCTGTTCTCCCATCTCACTCAAGCTGCCTTCCGATGTAATCACTGCCATTTCG
GCTTCCAGACTCAGAGGGAGTTATTGCAGCACCAGGAGCTCCATGTCCCTAGCGGCAAACTTCCCAGAGA
AAGTGACATGGAACACTCTCCAAGTGCAACTGAAGACAGCTTACAGCCAGCCACAGACTTATTGACCAGA
AGCGAACTTCCCCAGAGCCAAAAGGCCATGCAGACTAAAGATGCGAGCTCTGACACAGAGCTGGACAAGT
GTGAGAAAAAGACTCAGCTCTTTCTCACGAACCAGAGACCAGAGATACAGCCTACAACAAATAAACAAAG
CTTTTCTTACACAAAAATAAAGTCTGAGCCCTCTAGCCCAAGACTTGCCTCATCTCCAGTTCAGCCTAAT
ATTGGGCCTTCTTTCCCTGTGGGCCCTTTCCTATCTCAGTTTTCTTTCCCCCAAGATATCACCATGGTCC
CTCAAGCTTCAGAGATCTTAGCTAAGATGTCTGAACTGGTGCATCGGCGACTGAGGCATGGCAGTAGTAG
CTACCCTCCCGTCATTTACAGCCCTTTGATGCCCAAGGGGGCTACTTGTTTTGAGTGTAACATAACATTC
AATAATTTGGATAATTATCTAGTGCACAAAAAGCATTATTGCAGCAGCCGATGGCAGCAGATGGCTAAGT
CCCCAGAGTTCCCTAGTGTGTCAGAAAAGATGCCTGAAGCTTTGAGTCCCAACACTGGCCAAACCTCCAT
AAACCTTCTCAACCCAGCTGCTCATTCTGCTGATCCTGAGAATCCACTTCTTCAAACATCTTGCATCAAT
TCTTCCACTGTCTTAGATTTAATTGGGCCAAATGGGAAGGGCCATGACAAGGACTTTTCCACTCAAACTA
AGAAGCTCTCCACCTCCAGTAACAATGATGACAAAATTAATGGAAAACCTGTTGATGTGAAAAATCCCAG
TGTCCCCTTAGTGGATGGGGAAAGTGACCCAAATAAGACTACCTGTGAAGCTTGCAACATTACCTTCAGC
CGGCACGAAACATACATGGTCCACAAACAGTATTACTGTGCTACACGCCACGACCCTCCACTGAAGAGGT
CTGCTTCCAACAAAGTGCCTGCCATGCAGAGAACCATGCGCACACGCAAGCGCAGAAAGATGTATGAGAT
GTGCCTACCTGAGCAGGAACAAAGGCCTCCACTGGTTCAGCAGAGATTTCTTGACGTAGCCAACCTCAAT
AATCCTTGTACCTCCACTCAAGAACCCACAGAAGGGCTAGGAGAGTGCTACCACCCAAGATGTGATATCT
TTCCAGGAATTGTCTCTAAACACTTGGAAACTTCTCTGACGATCAACAAGTGTGTTCCAGTTTCCAAATG
TGATACTACTCATTCCAGTGTTTCCTGCCTAGAGATGGACGTGCCCATAGATCTCAGCAAAAAGTGTTTA
TCTCAGTCTGAGCGGACGACCACGTCTCCCAAAAGGCTGCTGGACTATCACGAGTGCACTGTGTGCAAGA
TCAGTTTCAATAAGGTAGAAAACTATCTGGCCCACAAGCAGAATTTCTGCCCGGTTACTGCACATCAGCG
TAATGACCTGGGTCAACTGGACGGCAAAGTGTTTCCGAATCCAGAAAGCGAACGAAACAGCCCTGATGTC
AGCTACGAAAGAAGCATAATAAAATGTGAGAAAAATGGGAATTTGAAGCAGCCTTCCCCCAATGGAAACT
TATTTTCATCCCACCTAGCAACCCTGCAAGGCTTGAAGGTCTTTAGTGAAGCTGCTCAGCTCATTGCTAC
AAAAGAAGAAAACAGACATTTGTTTCTTCCACAATGCCTTTACCCTGGAGCAATAAAGAAAGCAAAAGGA
GCCGACCAGCTTTCTCCATATTATGGAATCAAGCCAAGTGATTATATTTCTGGTTCTCTTGTCATCCATA
ACACTGACATCGAGCAAAGCAGAAATGCAGAAAATGAATCTCCTAAAGGCCAGGCTTCCTCAAATGGGTG
TGCTGCGCTGAAGAAAGATTCTCTGCCATTGTTGCCCAAAAATCGAGGAATGGTAATAGTGAATGGTGGA
CTGAAACAAGATGAGAGACCTGCTGCCAACCCACAGCAAGAGAACATTTCCCAGAATCCTCAGCACGAAG
ACGACCACAAATCTCCCTCGTGGATCTCTGAGAACCCATTAGCTGCCAATGAGAATGTCTCACCAGGAAT
TCCCTCAGCAGAGGAACAGTTGTCTAGTATAGCAAAAGGTGTGAATGGTTCCAGCCAGGCTCCAACCAGT
GGGAAATATTGCCGGCTATGTGATATCCAGTTCAACAACCTTTCAAACTTTATAACTCACAAGAAGTTTT
ATTGCTCATCACATGCAGCAGAACATGTCAAATAGTAATGAACTAGTCCGTAACTTGAAAGTATTTCGAT
TTCTTGGCTTTATATATCTTGTGGAAAGGACGATGTCCCGTATGGCCACTGCAAGTA
