>Addgene plasmid #142066 | TFORF2398 | depositor partial sequence | sequence record 278336 | Barcode
TGTCCCGTATGGCCACTGCAAGTA
